Addgene plasmid #116630: pHAGE-PTEN-R130G
Purpose: Lentiviral expression of PTEN R130G
Depositing lab: Gordon Mills & Kenneth Scott. Depositing organization: Baylor College of Medicine. Publication: Systematic Functional Annotation of Somatic Mutations in Cancer. Ng PK, Li J, Jeong KJ, Shao S, Chen H, Tsang YH, Sengupta S, Wang Z, Bhavana VH, Tran R, Soewito S, Minussi DC, Moreno D, Kong K, Dogruluk T, Lu H, Gao J, Tokheim C, Zhou DC, Johnson AM, Zeng J, Ip CKM, Ju Z, Wester M, Yu S, Li Y, Vellano CP, Schultz N, Karchin R, Ding L, Lu Y, Cheung LWT, Chen K, Shaw KR, Meric-Bernstam F, Scott KL, Yi S, Sahni N, Liang H, Mills GB. Cancer Cell. 2018 Mar 12;33(3):450-462.e10. doi: 10.1016/j.ccell.2018.01.021. PubMed 29533785.
Backbone
  Vector backbone: pHAGE
  Vector type: Lentiviral
Growth in bacteria
  Bacterial resistance: Ampicillin, 100 μg/mL
  Growth temperature: 37°C
  Growth strain: Stbl3
  Copy number: High Copy
Gene/Insert
  Gene/Insert name: PTEN
  Species: H. sapiens (human)
  Mutation: R130G
  Entrez Gene: PTEN (a.k.a. 10q23del, BZS, CWS1, DEC, GLM2, MHAM, MMAC1, PTEN1, PTENbeta, TEP1)
  Cloning method: Gateway Cloning
Terms and licenses: Academic/Nonprofit Terms; Industry Terms: Not Available to Industry
How to cite: pHAGE-PTEN-R130G was a gift from Gordon Mills & Kenneth Scott (Addgene plasmid # 116630 ; http://n2t.net/addgene:116630 ; RRID:Addgene_116630)
