[The description below was written by a language model from this plasmid's Addgene catalogue record and pLannotate feature annotations shown in this document.]
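Description:
pHAGE-PTEN-R130G is an HIV-1-derived lentiviral expression plasmid of about 9.6 kb, built on the pHAGE backbone, that carries the human tumour suppressor PTEN with the R130G substitution. It is propagated in E. coli through a high-copy ColE1/pUC-type origin and selected with ampicillin via the β-lactamase gene. The recombination-tolerant Stbl3 strain is recorded as host, a common choice for plasmids with repeated LTR sequences. The transfer cassette is flanked by a truncated 5' LTR and a self-inactivating ΔU3 3' LTR. It contains the Ψ packaging signal with an adjoining gag fragment, the Rev response element for Rev-dependent nuclear export of the genomic RNA, and the cPPT/CTS, which aids nuclear import of the viral genome. Short nef, Rev, lac and SV40 fragments in the annotation appear to be backbone remnants rather than functional units.

Within the provirus, the strong constitutive EF-1α promoter drives a single bicistronic transcript. The PTEN open reading frame was introduced by Gateway recombination and sits between attB1 and attB2 sites, with a V5 epitope tag annotated downstream of attB2. Whether the tag is fused in frame to PTEN depends on the absence of a stop codon, which the record does not state. An EMCV IRES then allows translation of puromycin N-acetyltransferase, so transduced mammalian cells can be selected with puromycin, and a WPRE enhances transcript expression. The construct is intended for lentiviral expression of this PTEN mutant and comes from a study systematically annotating the functional effects of somatic mutations in cancer.
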