Features (pLannotate 1.2.2; 27 found; start..end, strand, type, name):
    377..634     +  LTR            5' LTR (truncated): truncated 5' long terminal repeat (LTR) from HIV-1
    681..806     +  misc_feature   HIV-1 Ψ: packaging signal of human immunodeficiency virus type 1
    790..1128    +  CDS            HIV-1 gag (fragment): gag protein from human immunodeficiency virus 1; gag
   1303..1536    +  misc_feature   RRE: The Rev response element (RRE) of HIV-1 allows for Rev-dependent mRNA export from the nucleus to the cytoplasm.
   1913..2013    +  CDS            Rev (fragment): human immunodeficiency virus 1 (HIV-1) Rev protein; rev; enhances nuclear export of unspliced and incompletely spliced viral mRNAs
   2058..2175    +  misc_feature   cPPT/CTS: central polypurine tract and central termination sequence of HIV-1
   2223..3401    +  promoter       EF-1α promoter: strong constitutive promoter for human elongation factor EF-1α
   3422..3442    +  protein_bind   attB1: mutant version of attB; core recombination site for the Gateway® BP reaction BP Clonase™
   3448..4656    +  CDS            PTEN: PTEN_HUMAN - Also known as MMAC1, TEP1. Experimental evidence at protein level: Swiss-Prot protein existence level 1. [Isoform alpha]: Functional kinase, like isoform 1 it antagonizes the PI3K-AKT/PKB signaling pathway. Plays a role in mitochondrial energetic metabolism by promoting COX activity and ATP production, via collaboration with isoform 1 in increasing protein levels of PINK1. From Homo sapiens (Human).
   4661..4685    -  protein_bind   attB2: mutant version of attB; recombination site for the Gateway® BP reaction BP Clonase™
   4738..4779    +  CDS            V5 tag: epitope tag from simian virus 5
   4905..5367    +  misc_feature   IRES: internal ribosome entry site (IRES) of the encephalomyocarditis virus (EMCV)
   5381..5978    +  CDS            PuroR (fragment): puromycin N-acetyltransferase; pac from Streptomyces; confers resistance to puromycin
   5994..6582    +  misc_feature   WPRE: woodchuck hepatitis virus posttranscriptional regulatory element
   6590..6655    +  CDS            nef (fragment): NEF_HV1Z2 - Experimental evidence at protein level: Swiss-Prot protein existence level 1. Extracellular Nef protein targets CD4(+) T-lymphocytes for apoptosis by interacting with CXCR4 surface receptors. From Human immunodeficiency virus type 1 group M subtype D (isolate Z2/CDC-Z34) (HIV-1).
   6657..6890    +  LTR            3' LTR (ΔU3): self-inactivating 3' long terminal repeat (LTR) from HIV-1
   7095..7199    +  promoter       AmpR promoter: bla
   7200..8060    +  CDS            AmpR: β-lactamase; bla; confers resistance to ampicillin, carbenicillin, and related antibiotics
   8231..8819    +  rep_origin     ori: high-copy-number ColE1/pMB1/pBR322/pUC origin of replication
   9002..9056    +  CDS            lacI (fragment): lac repressor; lacI; The lac repressor binds to the lac operator to inhibit transcription in E. coli. This inhibition can be relieved by adding lactose or isopropyl-β-D-thiogalactopyranoside (IPTG).
   9062..9155    +  rep_origin     SV40 ori (fragment): SV40 origin of replication
   9180..9217    +  CDS            lacI (fragment): lac repressor; lacI; The lac repressor binds to the lac operator to inhibit transcription in E. coli. This inhibition can be relieved by adding lactose or isopropyl-β-D-thiogalactopyranoside (IPTG).
   9230..9251    +  protein_bind   CAP binding site: CAP binding activates transcription in the presence of cAMP. E. coli catabolite activator protein
   9266..9296    +  promoter       lac promoter: promoter for the E. coli lac operon
   9304..9320    +  protein_bind   lac operator: The lac repressor binds to the lac operator to inhibit transcription in E. coli. This inhibition can be relieved by adding lactose or isopropyl-β-D-thiogalactopyranoside (IPTG). lac repressor encoded by lacI
   9354..9437    +  polyA_signal   SV40 poly(A) signal (fragment): SV40 polyadenylation signal
   9604..329     +  CDS            nef (fragment) (across the origin): NEF_HV1BR - Experimental evidence at protein level: Swiss-Prot protein existence level 1. Extracellular Nef protein targets CD4(+) T-lymphocytes for apoptosis by interacting with CXCR4 surface receptors (PubMed:14990729). From Human immunodeficiency virus type 1 group M subtype B (isolate BRU/LAI) (HIV-1).
>Addgene plasmid #116630 | pHAGE-PTEN-R130G | addgene full sequence | sequence record 246550 | Addgene NGS Result
TGGAAGGGCTAATTCACTCCCAAAGAAGACAAGATATCCTTGATCTGTGGATCTACCACACACAAGGCTA
CTTCCCTGATTAGCAGAACTACACACCAGGGCCAGGGGTCAGATATCCACTGACCTTTGGATGGTGCTAC
AAGCTAGTACCAGTTGAGCCAGATAAGGTAGAAGAGGCCAATAAAGGAGAGAACACCAGCTTGTTACACC
CTGTGAGCCTGCATGGGATGGATGACCCGGAGAGAGAAGTGTTAGAGTGGAGGTTTGACAGCCGCCTAGC
ATTTCATCACGTGGCCCGAGAGCTGCATCCGGAGTACTTCAAGAACTGCTGATATCGAGCTTGCTACAAG
GGACTTTCCGCTGGGGACTTTCCAGGGAGGCGTGGCCTGGGCGGGACTGGGGAGTGGCGAGCCCTCAGAT
CCTGCATATAAGCAGCTGCTTTTTGCCTGTACTGGGTCTCTCTGGTTAGACCAGATCTGAGCCTGGGAGC
TCTCTGGCTAACTAGGGAACCCACTGCTTAAGCCTCAATAAAGCTTGCCTTGAGTGCTTCAAGTAGTGTG
TGCCCGTCTGTTGTGTGACTCTGGTAACTAGAGATCCCTCAGACCCTTTTAGTCAGTGTGGAAAATCTCT
AGCAGTGGCGCCCGAACAGGGACTTGAAAGCGAAAGGGAAACCAGAGGAGCTCTCTCGACGCAGGACTCG
GCTTGCTGAAGCGCGCACGGCAAGAGGCGAGGGGCGGCGACTGGTGAGTACGCCAAAAATTTTGACTAGC
GGAGGCTAGAAGGAGAGAGATGGGTGCGAGAGCGTCAGTATTAAGCGGGGGAGAATTAGATCGCGATGGG
AAAAAATTCGGTTAAGGCCAGGGGGAAAGAAAAAATATAAATTAAAACATATAGTATGGGCAAGCAGGGA
GCTAGAACGATTCGCAGTTAATCCTGGCCTGTTAGAAACATCAGAAGGCTGTAGACAAATACTGGGACAG
CTACAACCATCCCTTCAGACAGGATCAGAAGAACTTAGATCATTATATAATACAGTAGCAACCCTCTATT
GTGTGCATCAAAGGATAGAGATAAAAGACACCAAGGAAGCTTTAGACAAGATAGAGGAAGAGCAAAACAA
AAGTAAGACCACCGCACAGCAAGCGGCCGGCCGCTGATCTTCAGACCTGGAGGAGGAGATATGAGGGACA
ATTGGAGAAGTGAATTATATAAATATAAAGTAGTAAAAATTGAACCATTAGGAGTAGCACCCACCAAGGC
AAAGAGAAGAGTGGTGCAGAGAGAAAAAAGAGCAGTGGGAATAGGAGCTTTGTTCCTTGGGTTCTTGGGA
GCAGCAGGAAGCACTATGGGCGCAGCGTCAATGACGCTGACGGTACAGGCCAGACAATTATTGTCTGGTA
TAGTGCAGCAGCAGAACAATTTGCTGAGGGCTATTGAGGCGCAACAGCATCTGTTGCAACTCACAGTCTG
GGGCATCAAGCAGCTCCAGGCAAGAATCCTGGCTGTGGAAAGATACCTAAAGGATCAACAGCTCCTGGGG
ATTTGGGGTTGCTCTGGAAAACTCATTTGCACCACTGCTGTGCCTTGGAATGCTAGTTGGAGTAATAAAT
CTCTGGAACAGATTTGGAATCACACGACCTGGATGGAGTGGGACAGAGAAATTAACAATTACACAAGCTT
AATACACTCCTTAATTGAAGAATCGCAAAACCAGCAAGAAAAGAATGAACAAGAATTATTGGAATTAGAT
AAATGGGCAAGTTTGTGGAATTGGTTTAACATAACAAATTGGCTGTGGTATATAAAATTATTCATAATGA
TAGTAGGAGGCTTGGTAGGTTTAAGAATAGTTTTTGCTGTACTTTCTATAGTGAATAGAGTTAGGCAGGG
ATATTCACCATTATCGTTTCAGACCCACCTCCCAACCCCGAGGGGACCCGACAGGCCCGAAGGAATAGAA
GAAGAAGGTGGAGAGAGAGACAGAGACAGATCCATTCGATTAGTGAACGGATCTCGACGGTATCGCCGAA
TTCACAAATGGCAGTATTCATCCACAATTTTAAAAGAAAAGGGGGGATTGGGGGGTACAGTGCAGGGGAA
AGAATAGTAGACATAATAGCAACAGACATACAAACTAAAGAATTACAAAAACAAATTACAAAAATTCAAA
ATTTTCGGGTTTATTACAGGGACAGCAGAGATCCAGTTTGGACTAGTCGTGAGGCTCCGGTGCCCGTCAG
TGGGCAGAGCGCACATCGCCCACAGTCCCCGAGAAGTTGGGGGGAGGGGTCGGCAATTGAACCGGTGCCT
AGAGAAGGTGGCGCGGGGTAAACTGGGAAAGTGATGTCGTGTACTGGCTCCGCCTTTTTCCCGAGGGTGG
GGGAGAACCGTATATAAGTGCAGTAGTCGCCGTGAACGTTCTTTTTCGCAACGGGTTTGCCGCCAGAACA
CAGGTAAGTGCCGTGTGTGGTTCCCGCGGGCCTGGCCTCTTTACGGGTTATGGCCCTTGCGTGCCTTGAA
TTACTTCCACCTGGCTGCAGTACGTGATTCTTGATCCCGAGCTTCGGGTTGGAAGTGGGTGGGAGAGTTC
GAGGCCTTGCGCTTAAGGAGCCCCTTCGCCTCGTGCTTGAGTTGAGGCCTGGCCTGGGCGCTGGGGCCGC
CGCGTGCGAATCTGGTGGCACCTTCGCGCCTGTCTCGCTGCTTTCGATAAGTCTCTAGCCATTTAAAATT
TTTGATGACCTGCTGCGACGCTTTTTTTCTGGCAAGATAGTCTTGTAAATGCGGGCCAAGATCTGCACAC
TGGTATTTCGGTTTTTGGGGCCGCGGGCGGCGACGGGGCCCGTGCGTCCCAGCGCACATGTTCGGCGAGG
CGGGGCCTGCGAGCGCGGCCACCGAGAATCGGACGGGGGTAGTCTCAAGCTGGCCGGCCTGCTCTGGTGC
CTGGCCTCGCGCCGCCGTGTATCGCCCCGCCCTGGGCGGCAAGGCTGGCCCGGTCGGCACCAGTTGCGTG
AGCGGAAAGATGGCCGCTTCCCGGCCCTGCTGCAGGGAGCTCAAAATGGAGGACGCGGCGCTCGGGAGAG
CGGGCGGGTGAGTCACCCACACAAAGGAAAAGGGCCTTTCCGTCCTCAGCCGTCGCTTCATGTGACTCCA
CGGAGTACCGGGCGCCGTCCAGGCACCTCGATTAGTTCTCGAGCTTTTGGAGTACGTCGTCTTTAGGTTG
GGGGGAGGGGTTTTATGCGATGGAGTTTCCCCACACTGAGTGGGTGGAGACTGAAGTTAGGCCAGCTTGG
CACTTGATGTAATTCTCCTTGGAATTTGCCCTTTTTGAGTTTGGATCTTGGTTCATTCTCAAGCCTCAGA
CAGTGGTTCAAAGTTTTTTTCTTCCATTTCAGGTGTCGTGAAGCGGCCCTGCAGATATCAACAAGTTTGT
ACAAAAAAGCAGGCACCATGACAGCCATCATCAAAGAGATCGTTAGCAGAAACAAAAGGAGATATCAAGA
GGATGGATTCGACTTAGACTTGACCTATATTTATCCAAACATTATTGCTATGGGATTTCCTGCAGAAAGA
CTTGAAGGCGTATACAGGAACAATATTGATGATGTAGTAAGGTTTTTGGATTCAAAGCATAAAAACCATT
ACAAGATATACAATCTTTGTGCTGAAAGACATTATGACACCGCCAAATTTAATTGCAGAGTTGCACAATA
TCCTTTTGAAGACCATAACCCACCACAGCTAGAACTTATCAAACCCTTTTGTGAAGATCTTGACCAATGG
CTAAGTGAAGATGACAATCATGTTGCAGCAATTCACTGTAAAGCTGGAAAGGGAGGAACTGGTGTAATGA
TATGTGCATATTTATTACATCGGGGCAAATTTTTAAAGGCACAAGAGGCCCTAGATTTCTATGGGGAAGT
AAGGACCAGAGACAAAAAGGGAGTAACTATTCCCAGTCAGAGGCGCTATGTGTATTATTATAGCTACCTG
TTAAAGAATCATCTGGATTATAGACCAGTGGCACTGTTGTTTCACAAGATGATGTTTGAAACTATTCCAA
TGTTCAGTGGCGGAACTTGCAATCCTCAGTTTGTGGTCTGCCAGCTAAAGGTGAAGATATATTCCTCCAA
TTCAGGACCCACACGACGGGAAGACAAGTTCATGTACTTTGAGTTCCCTCAGCCGTTACCTGTGTGTGGT
GATATCAAAGTAGAGTTCTTCCACAAACAGAACAAGATGCTAAAAAAGGACAAAATGTTTCACTTTTGGG
TAAATACATTCTTCATACCAGGACCAGAGGAAACCTCAGAAAAAGTAGAAAATGGAAGTCTATGTGATCA
AGAAATCGATAGCATTTGCAGTATAGAGCGTGCAGATAATGACAAGGAATATCTAGTACTTACTTTAACA
AAAAATGATCTTGACAAAGCAAATAAAGACAAAGCCAACCGATACTTTTCTCCAAATTTTAAGGTGAAGC
TGTACTTCACAAAAACAGTAGAGGAGCCGTCAAATCCAGAGGCTAGCAGTTCAACTTCTGTAACACCAGA
TGTTAGTGACAATGAACCTGATCATTATAGATATTCTGACACCACTGACTCTGATCCAGAGAATGAACCT
TTTGATGAAGATCAGCATACACAAATTACAAAAGTCTAGAACCCAGCTTTCTTGTACAAAGTGGTTGATA
TCCAGCACAGTGGCGGCCGCTCGAGTCTAGAGGGCCCGCGGTTCGAAGGTAAGCCTATCCCTAACCCTCT
CCTCGGTCTCGATTCTACGCGTACCGGTTAGTAATGAGATCCCTCCCCCCCCCCTAACGTTACTGGCCGA
AGCCGCTTGGAATAAGGCCGGTGTGCGTTTGTCTATATGTTATTTTCCACCATATTGCCGTCTTTTGGCA
ATGTGAGGGCCCGGAAACCTGGCCCTGTCTTCTTGACGAGCATTCCTAGGGGTCTTTCCCCTCTCGCCAA
AGGAATGCAAGGTCTGTTGAATGTCGTGAAGGAAGCAGTTCCTCTGGAAGCTTCTTGAAGACAAACAACG
TCTGTAGCGACCCTTTGCAGGCAGCGGAACCCCCCACCTGGCGACAGGTGCCTCTGCGGCCAAAAGCCAC
GTGTATAAGATACACCTGCAAAGGCGGCACAACCCCAGTGCCACGTTGTGAGTTGGATAGTTGTGGAAAG
AGTCAAATGGCTCTCCTCAAGCGTATTCAACAAGGGGCTGAAGGATGCCCAGAAGGTACCCCATTGTATG
GGATCTGATCTGGGGCCTCGGTGCACATGCTTTACATGTGTTTAGTCGAGGTTAAAAAAACGTCTAGGCC
CCCCGAACCACGGGGACGTGGTTTTCCTTTGAAAAACACGATGATAATATGGCCACACATATGACCGAGT
ACAAGCCCACGGTGCGCCTCGCCACCCGCGACGACGTCCCCAGGGCCGTACGCACCCTCGCCGCCGCGTT
CGCCGACTACCCCGCCACGCGCCACACCGTCGATCCGGACCGCCACATCGAGCGGGTCACCGAGCTGCAA
GAACTCTTCCTCACGCGCGTCGGGCTCGACATCGGCAAGGTGTGGGTCGCGGACGACGGCGCCGCGGTGG
CGGTCTGGACCACGCCGGAGAGCGTCGAAGCGGGGGCGGTGTTCGCCGAGATCGGCCCGCGCATGGCCGA
GTTGAGCGGTTCCCGGCTGGCCGCGCAGCAACAGATGGAAGGCCTCCTGGCGCCGCACCGGCCCAAGGAG
CCCGCGTGGTTCCTGGCCACCGTCGGCGTCTCGCCCGACCACCAGGGCAAGGGTCTGGGCAGCGCCGTCG
TGCTCCCCGGAGTGGAGGCGGCCGAGCGCGCCGGGGTGCCCGCCTTCCTGGAGACCTCCGCGCCCCGCAA
CCTCCCCTTCTACGAGCGGCTCGGCTTCACCGTCACCGCCGACGTCGAGGTGCCCGAAGGACCGCGCACC
TGGTGCATGACCCGCAAGCCCGGTGCCTAAATCGATAGATCCTAATCAACCTCTGGATTACAAAATTTGT
GAAAGATTGACTGGTATTCTTAACTATGTTGCTCCTTTTACGCTATGTGGATACGCTGCTTTAATGCCTT
TGTATCATGCTATTGCTTCCCGTATGGCTTTCATTTTCTCCTCCTTGTATAAATCCTGGTTGCTGTCTCT
TTATGAGGAGTTGTGGCCCGTTGTCAGGCAACGTGGCGTGGTGTGCACTGTGTTTGCTGACGCAACCCCC
ACTGGTTGGGGCATTGCCACCACCTGTCAGCTCCTTTCCGGGACTTTCGCTTTCCCCCTCCCTATTGCCA
CGGCGGAACTCATCGCCGCCTGCCTTGCCCGCTGCTGGACAGGGGCTCGGCTGTTGGGCACTGACAATTC
CGTGGTGTTGTCGGGGAAATCATCGTCCTTTCCTTGGCTGCTCGCCTGTGTTGCCACCTGGATTCTGCGC
GGGACGTCCTTCTGCTACGTCCCTTCGGCCCTCAATCCAGCGGACCTTCCTTCCCGCGGCCTGCTGCCGG
CTCTGCGGCCTCTTCCGCGTCTTCGCCTTCGCCCTCAGACGAGTCGGATCTCCCTTTGGGCCGCCTCCCC
GCCTGAGATCCTTTAAGACCAATGACTTACAAGGCAGCTGTAGATCTTAGCCACTTTTTAAAAGAAAAGG
GGGGACTGGAAGGGCTAATTCACTCCCAACGAAGACAAGATCTGCTTTTTGCTTGTACTGGGTCTCTCTG
GTTAGACCAGATCTGAGCCTGGGAGCTCTCTGGCTAACTAGGGAACCCACTGCTTAAGCCTCAATAAAGC
TTGCCTTGAGTGCTTCAAGTAGTGTGTGCCCGTCTGTTGTGTGACTCTGGTAACTAGAGATCCCTCAGAC
CCTTTTAGTCAGTGTGGAAAATCTCTAGCAGTAGTAGTTCATGTCATCTTATTATTCAGTATTTATAACT
TGCAAAGAAATGAATATCAGAGAGTGAGAGGCCCGGGTTAATTAAGGAAAGGGCTAGATCATTCTTGAAG
ACGAAAGGGCCTCGTGATACGCCTATTTTTATAGGTTAATGTCATGATAATAATGGTTTCTTAGACGTCA
GGTGGCACTTTTCGGGGAAATGTGCGCGGAACCCCTATTTGTTTATTTTTCTAAATACATTCAAATATGT
ATCCGCTCATGAGACAATAACCCTGATAAATGCTTCAATAATATTGAAAAAGGAAGAGTATGAGTATTCA
ACATTTCCGTGTCGCCCTTATTCCCTTTTTTGCGGCATTTTGCCTTCCTGTTTTTGCTCACCCAGAAACG
CTGGTGAAAGTAAAAGATGCTGAAGATCAGTTGGGTGCACGAGTGGGTTACATCGAACTGGATCTCAACA
GCGGTAAGATCCTTGAGAGTTTTCGCCCCGAAGAACGTTTTCCAATGATGAGCACTTTTAAAGTTCTGCT
ATGTGGCGCGGTATTATCCCGTGTTGACGCCGGGCAAGAGCAACTCGGTCGCCGCATACACTATTCTCAG
AATGACTTGGTTGAGTACTCACCAGTCACAGAAAAGCATCTTACGGATGGCATGACAGTAAGAGAATTAT
GCAGTGCTGCCATAACCATGAGTGATAACACTGCGGCCAACTTACTTCTGACAACGATCGGAGGACCGAA
GGAGCTAACCGCTTTTTTGCACAACATGGGGGATCATGTAACTCGCCTTGATCGTTGGGAACCGGAGCTG
AATGAAGCCATACCAAACGACGAGCGTGACACCACGATGCCTGTAGCAATGGCAACAACGTTGCGCAAAC
TATTAACTGGCGAACTACTTACTCTAGCTTCCCGGCAACAATTAATAGACTGGATGGAGGCGGATAAAGT
TGCAGGACCACTTCTGCGCTCGGCCCTTCCGGCTGGCTGGTTTATTGCTGATAAATCTGGAGCCGGTGAG
CGTGGGTCTCGCGGTATCATTGCAGCACTGGGGCCAGATGGTAAGCCCTCCCGTATCGTAGTTATCTACA
CGACGGGGAGTCAGGCAACTATGGATGAACGAAATAGACAGATCGCTGAGATAGGTGCCTCACTGATTAA
GCATTGGTAACTGTCAGACCAAGTTTACTCATATATACTTTAGATTGATTTAAAACTTCATTTTTAATTT
AAAAGGATCTAGGTGAAGATCCTTTTTGATAATCTCATGACCAAAATCCCTTAACGTGAGTTTTCGTTCC
ACTGAGCGTCAGACCCCGTAGAAAAGATCAAAGGATCTTCTTGAGATCCTTTTTTTCTGCGCGTAATCTG
CTGCTTGCAAACAAAAAAACCACCGCTACCAGCGGTGGTTTGTTTGCCGGATCAAGAGCTACCAACTCTT
TTTCCGAAGGTAACTGGCTTCAGCAGAGCGCAGATACCAAATACTGTTCTTCTAGTGTAGCCGTAGTTAG
GCCACCACTTCAAGAACTCTGTAGCACCGCCTACATACCTCGCTCTGCTAATCCTGTTACCAGTGGCTGC
TGCCAGTGGCGATAAGTCGTGTCTTACCGGGTTGGACTCAAGACGATAGTTACCGGATAAGGCGCAGCGG
TCGGGCTGAACGGGGGGTTCGTGCACACAGCCCAGCTTGGAGCGAACGACCTACACCGAACTGAGATACC
TACAGCGTGAGCTATGAGAAAGCGCCACGCTTCCCGAAGGGAGAAAGGCGGACAGGTATCCGGTAAGCGG
CAGGGTCGGAACAGGAGAGCGCACGAGGGAGCTTCCAGGGGGAAACGCCTGGTATCTTTATAGTCCTGTC
GGGTTTCGCCACCTCTGACTTGAGCGTCGATTTTTGTGATGCTCGTCAGGGGGGCGGAGCCTATGGAAAA
ACGCCAGCAACGCGGCCTTTTTACGGTTCCTGGCCTTTTGCTGGCCTTTTGCTCACATGTTCTTTCCTGC
GTTATCCCCTGATTCTGTGGATAACCGTATTACCGCCTTTGAGTGAGCTGATACCGCTCGCCGCAGCCGA
ACGACCGAGCGCAGCGAGTCAGTGAGCGAGGAAGCGGAAGAGCGCCCAATACGCAAACCGCCTCTCCCCG
CGCGTTGGCCGATTCATTAATGCAGCAAGCTCATGGCTGACTAATTTTTTTTATTTATGCAGAGGCCGAG
GCCGCCTCGGCCTCTGAGCTATTCCAGAAGTAGTGAGGAGGCTTTTTTGGAGGCCTAGGCTTTTGCAAAA
AGCTCCCCGTGGCACGACAGGTTTCCCGACTGGAAAGCGGGCAGTGAGCGCAACGCAATTAATGTGAGTT
AGCTCACTCATTAGGCACCCCAGGCTTTACACTTTATGCTTCCGGCTCGTATGTTGTGTGGAATTGTGAG
CGGATAACAATTTCACACAGGAAACAGCTATGACATGATTACGAATTTCACAAATAAAGCATTTTTTTCA
CTGCATTCTAGTTGTGGTTTGTCCAAACTCATCAATGTATCTTATCATGTCTGGATCAACTGGATAACTC
AAGCTAACCAAAATCATCCCAAACTTCCCACCCCATACCCTATTACCACTGCCAATTACCTGTGGTTTCA
TTTACTCTAAACCTGTGATTCCTCTGAATTATTTTCATTTTAAAGAAATTGTATTTGTTAAATATGTACT
ACAAACTTAGTAGT
