>Addgene plasmid #116630 | pHAGE-PTEN-R130G | depositor partial sequence | sequence record 219505 | insert
ATGACAGCCATCATCAAAGAGATCGTTAGCAGAAACAAAAGGAGATATCAAGAGGATGGATTCGACTTAG
ACTTGACCTATATTTATCCAAACATTATTGCTATGGGATTTCCTGCAGAAAGACTTGAAGGCGTATACAG
GAACAATATTGATGATGTAGTAAGGTTTTTGGATTCAAAGCATAAAAACCATTACAAGATATACAATCTT
TGTGCTGAAAGACATTATGACACCGCCAAATTTAATTGCAGAGTTGCACAATATCCTTTTGAAGACCATA
ACCCACCACAGCTAGAACTTATCAAACCCTTTTGTGAAGATCTTGACCAATGGCTAAGTGAAGATGACAA
TCATGTTGCAGCAATTCACTGTAAAGCTGGAAAGGGAGGAACTGGTGTAATGATATGTGCATATTTATTA
CATCGGGGCAAATTTTTAAAGGCACAAGAGGCCCTAGATTTCTATGGGGAAGTAAGGACCAGAGACAAAA
AGGGAGTAACTATTCCCAGTCAGAGGCGCTATGTGTATTATTATAGCTACCTGTTAAAGAATCATCTGGA
TTATAGACCAGTGGCACTGTTGTTTCACAAGATGATGTTTGAAACTATTCCAATGTTCAGTGGCGGAACT
TGCAATCCTCAGTTTGTGGTCTGCCAGCTAAAGGTGAAGATATATTCCTCCAATTCAGGACCCACACGAC
GGGAAGACAAGTTCATGTACTTTGAGTTCCCTCAGCCGTTACCTGTGTGTGGTGATATCAAAGTAGAGTT
CTTCCACAAACAGAACAAGATGCTAAAAAAGGACAAAATGTTTCACTTTTGGGTAAATACATTCTTCATA
CCAGGACCAGAGGAAACCTCAGAAAAAGTAGAAAATGGAAGTCTATGTGATCAAGAAATCGATAGCATTT
GCAGTATAGAGCGTGCAGATAATGACAAGGAATATCTAGTACTTACTTTAACAAAAAATGATCTTGACAA
AGCAAATAAAGACAAAGCCAACCGATACTTTTCTCCAAATTTTAAGGTGAAGCTGTACTTCACAAAAACA
GTAGAGGAGCCGTCAAATCCAGAGGCTAGCAGTTCAACTTCTGTAACACCAGATGTTAGTGACAATGAAC
CTGATCATTATAGATATTCTGACACCACTGACTCTGATCCAGAGAATGAACCTTTTGATGAAGATCAGCA
TACACAAATTACAAAAGTCTGA
